Addgene plasmid #170696: tetO-MYOCD
Purpose: doxycycline-inducible overexpression of MYOCD
Depositing lab: Paul Burridge. Depositing organization: Northwestern University. Publication: A novel transcription factor combination for direct reprogramming to a spontaneously contracting human cardiomyocyte-like state. Romero-Tejeda M, Fonoudi H, Weddle CJ, DeKeyser JM, Lenny B, Fetterman KA, Magdy T, Sapkota Y, Epting C, Burridge PW. J Mol Cell Cardiol. 2023 Jul 6:S0022-2828(23)00106-2. doi: 10.1016/j.yjmcc.2023.06.005. PubMed 37421991.
Backbone
  Vector backbone: FU-tetO-Gateway
  Backbone manufacturer: addgene plasmid #43914
  Backbone size w/o insert (bp): 8600
  Total vector size (bp): 11567
  Modifications to backbone: MYOCD ORF added to plasmid using Gateway cloning
  Vector type: Mammalian Expression, Lentiviral ; Doxycycline Inducible
Growth in bacteria
  Bacterial resistance: Ampicillin, 100 μg/mL
  Growth temperature: 30°C
  Growth strain: NEB Stable
  Copy number: Low Copy
Gene/Insert
  Gene/Insert name: MYOCD (alt names: myocardin; MYCD)
  Species: H. sapiens (human)
  GenBank ID: 8992023
  Entrez Gene: MYOCD (a.k.a. MGBL, MYCD)
  Promoter: TRE promoter, Tet-ON
  Cloning method: Gateway Cloning
  Sequencing primers: 5′ LNCX; T7
Resource information
  A portion of this plasmid was derived from a plasmid made by: MYOCD cDNA was obtained from Dharmacon (MHS6278-213244362)
Terms and licenses: Academic/Nonprofit Terms; Industry Terms: Not Available to Industry
Depositor comments: This plasmid was generated using Gateway cloning. attB sites were added to MYOCD via PCR reaction using pCMV-SPORT6-MYOCD as a template. Resulting fragements were recombined with pDONR221 to generate an entry clone. LR reaction was performed using the destination vector FU-tetO-Gateway (Addgene Plasmid #19778).
How to cite: tetO-MYOCD was a gift from Paul Burridge (Addgene plasmid # 170696 ; http://n2t.net/addgene:170696 ; RRID:Addgene_170696)
