[The description below was written by a language model from this plasmid's Addgene catalogue record and pLannotate feature annotations shown in this document.]
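Description:
tetO-MYOCD is a doxycycline-inducible lentiviral expression plasmid of about 11.6 kb, built by Gateway LR recombination of the human myocardin (MYOCD) open reading frame into the FU-tetO-Gateway destination vector. It is maintained in E. coli through a ColE1/pUC-type origin with ampicillin selection (AmpR). The catalogue lists it as low copy and propagated in a recombination-tolerant strain, as is usual for plasmids carrying repeated LTRs. The backbone also contains an f1 origin and an SV40/EM7-driven BleoR cassette with an SV40 poly(A) signal. This cassette lies outside the LTR-flanked region, so it would not be carried into the packaged viral genome.

The transfer cassette starts with a CMV enhancer/promoter fused to a truncated HIV-1 5' LTR, which drives genomic RNA production in packaging cells. It is followed by the Ψ packaging signal with a partial gag sequence, the RRE for Rev-dependent nuclear export, and the cPPT/CTS. Next comes a tetracycline response element with seven tetO repeats joined to a minimal CMV promoter. This controls the MYOCD coding sequence, which is flanked by attB1 and attB2 sites left from Gateway cloning. Expression therefore needs a separately supplied reverse tetracycline transactivator plus doxycycline, since no transactivator is annotated on this plasmid. A V5 tag is annotated downstream of attB2, but the record does not state whether it is fused in frame to MYOCD. A WPRE enhances transcript expression, and the cassette ends with a truncated 3' LTR and a bGH poly(A) signal.

Myocardin is a serum response factor cofactor involved in cardiac and smooth muscle differentiation. The plasmid was made for inducible MYOCD overexpression in work on transcription factor-based direct reprogramming of human cells toward a cardiomyocyte-like state.
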