Features (pLannotate 1.2.2; 36 found; start..end, strand, type, name):
     33..85      -  misc_feature   bom (fragment): basis of mobility region from pBR322
    240..619     +  enhancer       CMV enhancer: human cytomegalovirus immediate early enhancer
    620..819     +  promoter       CMV promoter: human cytomegalovirus (CMV) immediate early promoter
    837..1017    +  LTR            5' LTR (truncated): truncated 5' long terminal repeat (LTR) from HIV-1
   1064..1189    +  misc_feature   HIV-1 Ψ: packaging signal of human immunodeficiency virus type 1
   1173..1536    +  CDS            HIV-1 gag (fragment): gag protein from human immunodeficiency virus 1; gag
   1682..1915    +  misc_feature   RRE: The Rev response element (RRE) of HIV-1 allows for Rev-dependent mRNA export from the nucleus to the cytoplasm.
   2292..2392    +  CDS            Rev (fragment): human immunodeficiency virus 1 (HIV-1) Rev protein; rev; enhances nuclear export of unspliced and incompletely spliced viral mRNAs
   2442..2559    +  misc_feature   cPPT/CTS: central polypurine tract and central termination sequence of HIV-1
   2612..2882    +  protein_bind   tetracycline response element: contains seven copies of the tetracycline operator tetO tetracycline repressor TetR
   2893..2910    +  misc_feature   MCS (fragment): pUC18/19 multiple cloning site
   2915..2953    +  promoter       minimal CMV promoter: human cytomegalovirus (CMV) immediate early promoter
   3053..3071    +  promoter       T7 promoter: promoter for bacteriophage T7 RNA polymerase
   3103..3127    +  protein_bind   attB1: mutant version of attB; recombination site for the Gateway® BP reaction BP Clonase™
   3133..6090    +  CDS            MYOCD: MYCD_HUMAN - Also known as MYCD. Experimental evidence at protein level: Swiss-Prot protein existence level 1. Smooth muscle cells (SM) and cardiac muscle cells-specific transcriptional factor which uses the canonical single or multiple CArG boxes DNA sequence. Acts as a cofactor of serum response factor (SRF) with the potential to modulate SRF-target genes. Plays a crucial role in cardiogenesis, urinary bladder development, and differentiation of the smooth muscle cell lineage (myogenesis) (By similarity). From Homo sapiens (Human).
   6095..6119    -  protein_bind   attB2: mutant version of attB; recombination site for the Gateway® BP reaction BP Clonase™
   6145..6186    +  CDS            V5 tag: epitope tag from simian virus 5
   6240..6263    +  misc_feature   MCS (fragment): pBluescript multiple cloning site
   6263..6851    +  misc_feature   WPRE: woodchuck hepatitis virus posttranscriptional regulatory element
   6788..7369    +  CDS            nef (fragment): NEF_HV1H2 - Experimental evidence at protein level: Swiss-Prot protein existence level 1. Extracellular Nef protein targets CD4(+) T-lymphocytes for apoptosis by interacting with CXCR4 surface receptors. From Human immunodeficiency virus type 1 group M subtype B (isolate HXB2) (HIV-1).
   7376..7556    +  LTR            5' LTR (truncated): truncated 5' long terminal repeat (LTR) from HIV-1
   7588..7812    +  polyA_signal   bGH poly(A) signal: bovine growth hormone polyadenylation signal
   7816..7837    +  promoter       SV40 promoter (fragment): SV40 enhancer and early promoter
   7858..8286    +  rep_origin     f1 ori (sequence partly withheld): f1 bacteriophage origin of replication; arrow indicates direction of (+) strand synthesis
   8300..8629    +  promoter       SV40 promoter: SV40 enhancer and early promoter
   8677..8724    +  promoter       EM7 promoter: synthetic bacterial promoter&nbsp
   8743..9117    +  CDS            BleoR: antibiotic-binding protein; Sh ble from Streptoalloteichus hindustanus; confers resistance to bleomycin, phleomycin, and Zeocin™
   9127..9252    +  CDS            ble (fragment): BLE_KLEPN - Experimental evidence at protein level: Swiss-Prot protein existence level 1. Binding protein with a strong affinity to the bleomycin family of antibiotics. Binds to CL990; an antimitotic-antibiotic compound. From Klebsiella pneumoniae.
   9247..9368    +  polyA_signal   SV40 poly(A) signal: SV40 polyadenylation signal
   9439..9461    -  protein_bind   lac operator (fragment): The lac repressor binds to the lac operator to inhibit transcription in E. coli. This inhibition can be relieved by adding lactose or isopropyl-β-D-thiogalactopyranoside (IPTG). lac repressor encoded by lacI
   9465..9495    -  promoter       lac promoter: promoter for the E. coli lac operon
   9510..9531    -  protein_bind   CAP binding site: CAP binding activates transcription in the presence of cAMP. E. coli catabolite activator protein
   9544..9636    -  CDS            lacI (fragment): lac repressor; lacI; The lac repressor binds to the lac operator to inhibit transcription in E. coli. This inhibition can be relieved by adding lactose or isopropyl-β-D-thiogalactopyranoside (IPTG).
   9819..10407   -  rep_origin     ori: high-copy-number ColE1/pMB1/pBR322/pUC origin of replication
  10578..11438   -  CDS            AmpR: β-lactamase; bla; confers resistance to ampicillin, carbenicillin, and related antibiotics
  11439..11543   -  promoter       AmpR promoter: bla
>Addgene plasmid #170696 | tetO-MYOCD | addgene full sequence | sequence record 347434 | Addgene NGS Result
ACGTCGACGGATCGGGAGATCTCCCGATCCCCTATGGTGCACTCTCAGTACAATCTGCTCTGATGCCGCA
TAGTTAAGCCAGTATCTGCTCCCTGCTTGTGTGTTGGAGGTCGCTGAGTAGTGCGCGAGCAAAATTTAAG
CTACAACAAGGCAAGGCTTGACCGACAATTGCATGAAGAATCTGCTTAGGGTTAGGCGTTTTGCGCTGCT
TCGCGATGTACGGGCCAGATATACGCGTTGACATTGATTATTGACTAGTTATTAATAGTAATCAATTACG
GGGTCATTAGTTCATAGCCCATATATGGAGTTCCGCGTTACATAACTTACGGTAAATGGCCCGCCTGGCT
GACCGCCCAACGACCCCCGCCCATTGACGTCAATAATGACGTATGTTCCCATAGTAACGCCAATAGGGAC
TTTCCATTGACGTCAATGGGTGGAGTATTTACGGTAAACTGCCCACTTGGCAGTACATCAAGTGTATCAT
ATGCCAAGTACGCCCCCTATTGACGTCAATGACGGTAAATGGCCCGCCTGGCATTATGCCCAGTACATGA
CCTTATGGGACTTTCCTACTTGGCAGTACATCTACGTATTAGTCATCGCTATTACCATGGTGATGCGGTT
TTGGCAGTACATCAATGGGCGTGGATAGCGGTTTGACTCACGGGGATTTCCAAGTCTCCACCCCATTGAC
GTCAATGGGAGTTTGTTTTGGCACCAAAATCAACGGGACTTTCCAAAATGTCGTAACAACTCCGCCCCAT
TGACGCAAATGGGCGGTAGGCGTGTACGGTGGGAGGTCTATATAAGCAGCGCGTTTTGCCTGTACTGGGT
CTCTCTGGTTAGACCAGATCTGAGCCTGGGAGCTCTCTGGCTAACTAGGGAACCCACTGCTTAAGCCTCA
ATAAAGCTTGCCTTGAGTGCTTCAAGTAGTGTGTGCCCGTCTGTTGTGTGACTCTGGTAACTAGAGATCC
CTCAGACCCTTTTAGTCAGTGTGGAAAATCTCTAGCAGTGGCGCCCGAACAGGGACTTGAAAGCGAAAGG
GAAACCAGAGGAGCTCTCTCGACGCAGGACTCGGCTTGCTGAAGCGCGCACGGCAAGAGGCGAGGGGCGG
CGACTGGTGAGTACGCCAAAAATTTTGACTAGCGGAGGCTAGAAGGAGAGAGATGGGTGCGAGAGCGTCA
GTATTAAGCGGGGGAGAATTAGATCGCGATGGGAAAAAATTCGGTTAAGGCCAGGGGGAAAGAAAAAATA
TAAATTAAAACATATAGTATGGGCAAGCAGGGAGCTAGAACGATTCGCAGTTAATCCTGGCCTGTTAGAA
ACATCAGAAGGCTGTAGACAAATACTGGGACAGCTACAACCATCCCTTCAGACAGGATCAGAAGAACTTA
GATCATTATATAATACAGTAGCAACCCTCTATTGTGTGCATCAAAGGATAGAGATAAAAGACACCAAGGA
AGCTTTAGACAAGATAGAGGAAGAGCAAAACAAAAGTAAGACCACCGCACAGCAAGCGGCCGCTGATCTT
CAGACCTGGAGGAGGAGATATGAGGGACAATTGGAGAAGTGAATTATATAAATATAAAGTAGTAAAAATT
GAACCATTAGGAGTAGCACCCACCAAGGCAAAGAGAAGAGTGGTGCAGAGAGAAAAAAGAGCAGTGGGAA
TAGGAGCTTTGTTCCTTGGGTTCTTGGGAGCAGCAGGAAGCACTATGGGCGCAGCGTCAATGACGCTGAC
GGTACAGGCCAGACAATTATTGTCTGGTATAGTGCAGCAGCAGAACAATTTGCTGAGGGCTATTGAGGCG
CAACAGCATCTGTTGCAACTCACAGTCTGGGGCATCAAGCAGCTCCAGGCAAGAATCCTGGCTGTGGAAA
GATACCTAAAGGATCAACAGCTCCTGGGGATTTGGGGTTGCTCTGGAAAACTCATTTGCACCACTGCTGT
GCCTTGGAATGCTAGTTGGAGTAATAAATCTCTGGAACAGATTTGGAATCACACGACCTGGATGGAGTGG
GACAGAGAAATTAACAATTACACAAGCTTAATACACTCCTTAATTGAAGAATCGCAAAACCAGCAAGAAA
AGAATGAACAAGAATTATTGGAATTAGATAAATGGGCAAGTTTGTGGAATTGGTTTAACATAACAAATTG
GCTGTGGTATATAAAATTATTCATAATGATAGTAGGAGGCTTGGTAGGTTTAAGAATAGTTTTTGCTGTA
CTTTCTATAGTGAATAGAGTTAGGCAGGGATATTCACCATTATCGTTTCAGACCCACCTCCCAACCCCGA
GGGGACCCGACAGGCCCGAAGGAATAGAAGAAGAAGGTGGAGAGAGAGACAGAGACAGATCCATTCGATT
AGTGAACGGATCGGCACTGCGTGCGCCAATTCTGCAGACAAATGGCAGTATTCATCCACAATTTTAAAAG
AAAAGGGGGGATTGGGGGGTACAGTGCAGGGGAAAGAATAGTAGACATAATAGCAACAGACATACAAACT
AAAGAATTACAAAAACAAATTACAAAAATTCAAAATTTTCGGGTTTATTACAGGGACAGCAGAGATCCAG
TTTGGTTATCGAGTTTACCACTCCCTATCAGTGATAGAGAAAAGTGAAAGTCGAGTTTACCACTCCCTAT
CAGTGATAGAGAAAAGTGAAAGTCGAGTTTACCACTCCCTATCAGTGATAGAGAAAAGTGAAAGTCGAGT
TTACCACTCCCTATCAGTGATAGAGAAAAGTGAAAGTCGAGTTTACCACTCCCTATCAGTGATAGAGAAA
AGTGAAAGTCGAGTTTACCACTCCCTATCAGTGATAGAGAAAAGTGAAAGTCGAGTTTACCACTCCCTAT
CAGTGATAGAGAAAAGTGAAAGTCGAGCTCGGTACCCGGGTCGAGGTAGGCGTGTACGGTGGGAGGCCTA
TATAAGCAGAGCTCGTTTAGTGAACCGTCAGATCGCCTGGAGACGCCATCCACGCTGTTTTGACCTCCAT
AGAAGACACCGGGACCGATCCAGCCTCCGCGGCCCCGAATTGTAATACGACTCACTATAGGGAGACCCAA
GCTGGCTAGGTAAGCTTGATCAACAAGTTTGTACAAAAAAGCAGGCTTCACCATGACACTCCTGGGGTCT
GAGCATTCCTTGCTGATTAGGAGCAAGTTCAGATCAGTTTTACAGTTAAGACTTCAACAAAGAAGGACCC
AGGAACAACTGGCTAACCAAGGCATAATACCACCACTGAAACGTCCAGCTGAATTCCATGAGCAAAGAAA
ACATTTGGATAGTGACAAGGCTAAAAATTCCCTGAAGCGCAAAGCCAGAAACAGGTGCAACAGTGCCGAC
TTGGTTAATATGCACATACTCCAAGCTTCCACTGCAGAGAGGTCCATTCCAACTGCTCAGATGAAGCTGA
AAAGAGCCCGACTCGCCGATGATCTCAATGAAAAAATTGCTCTACGACCAGGGCCACTGGAGCTGGTGGA
AAAAAACATTCTTCCTGTGGATTCTGCTGTGAAAGAGGCCATAAAAGGTAACCAGGTGAGTTTCTCCAAA
TCCACGGATGCTTTTGCCTTTGAAGAGGACAGCAGCAGCGATGGGCTTTCTCCGGATCAGACTCGAAGTG
AAGACCCCCAAAACTCAGCGGGATCCCCGCCAGACGCTAAAGCCTCAGATACCCCTTCGACAGGTTCTCT
GGGGACAAACCAGGATCTTGCTTCTGGCTCAGAAAATGACAGAAATGACTCAGCCTCACAGCCCAGCCAC
CAGTCAGATGCGGGGAAGCAGGGGCTTGGCCCCCCCAGCACCCCCATAGCCGTGCATGCTGCTGTAAAGT
CCAAATCCTTGGGTGACAGTAAGAACCGCCACAAAAAGCCCAAGGACCCCAAGCCAAAGGTGAAGAAGCT
TAAATATCACCAGTACATTCCCCCAGACCAGAAGGCAGAGAAGTCCCCTCCACCTATGGACTCAGCCTAC
GCTCGGCTGCTCCAGCAACAGCAGCTGTTCCTGCAGCTCCAAATCCTCAGCCAGCAGCAGCAGCAGCAGC
AACACCGGTTCAGCTACCTAGGGATGCACCAAGCTCAGCTTAAGGAACCAAATGAACAGATGGTCAGAAA
TCCAAACTCTTCTTCAACGCCACTGAGCAATACCCCCTTGTCTCCTGTCAAAAACAGTTTTTCTGGACAA
ACTGGTGTCTCTTCTTTCAAACCAGGCCCACTCCCACCTAACCTGGATGATCTGAAGGTCTCTGAATTAA
GACAACAGCTTCGAATTCGGGGCTTGCCTGTGTCAGGCACCAAAACGGCTCTCATGGACCGGCTTCGACC
CTTCCAGGACTGCTCTGGCAACCCAGTGCCGAACTTTGGGGATATAACGACTGTCACTTTTCCTGTCACA
CCCAACACGCTGCCCAATTACCAGTCTTCCTCTTCTACCAGTGCCCTGTCCAACGGCTTCTACCACTTTG
GCAGCACCAGCTCCAGCCCCCCGATCTCCCCAGCCTCCTCTGACCTGTCAGTCGCTGGGTCCCTGCCGGA
CACCTTCAATGATGCCTCCCCCTCCTTCGGCCTGCACCCGTCCCCAGTCCACGTGTGCACGGAGGAAAGT
CTCATGAGCAGCCTGAATGGGGGCTCTGTTCCTTCTGAGCTGGATGGGCTGGACTCCGAGAAGGACAAGA
TGCTGGTGGAGAAGCAGAAGGTGATCAATGAACTCACCTGGAAACTCCAGCAAGAGCAGAGGCAGGTGGA
GGAGCTGAGGATGCAGCTTCAGAAGCAGAAAAGGAATAACTGTTCAGAGAAGAAGCCGCTGCCTTTCCTG
GCTGCCTCCATCAAGCAGGAAGAGGCTGTCTCCAGCTGTCCTTTTGCATCCCAAGTACCTGTGAAAAGAC
AAAGCAGCAGCTCAGAGTGTCACCCACCGGCTTGTGAAGCTGCTCAACTCCAGCCTCTTGGAAATGCTCA
TTGTGTGGAGTCCTCAGATCAAACCAATGTACTTTCTTCCACATTTCTCAGCCCCCAGTGTTCCCCTCAG
CATTCACCGCTGGGGGCTGTGAAAAGCCCACAGCACATCAGTTTGCCCCCATCACCCAACAACCCTCACT
TTCTGCCCTCATCCTCCGGGGCCCAGGGAGAAGGGCACAGGGTCTCCTCGCCCATCAGCAGCCAGGTGTG
CACTGCACAGAACTCAGGAGCACACGATGGCCATCCTCCAAGCTTCTCTCCCCATTCTTCCAGCCTCCAC
CCGCCCTTCTCTGGAGCCCAAGCAGACAGCAGTCATGGTGCCGGGGGAAACCCTTGTCCCAAAAGCCCAT
GTGTACAGCAAAAGATGGCTGGTTTACACTCTTCTGATAAGGTGGGGCCAAAGTTTTCAATTCCATCCCC
AACTTTTTCTAAGTCAAGTTCAGCAATTTCAGAGGTAACACAGCCTCCATCCTATGAAGATGCCGTAAAG
CAGCAAATGACCCGGAGTCAGCAGATGGATGAACTCCTGGACGTGCTTATTGAAAGCGGAGAAATGCCAG
CAGACGCTAGAGAGGATCACTCATGTCTTCAAAAAGTCCCAAAGATACCCAGATCTTCCCGAAGTCCAAC
TGCTGTCCTCACCAAGCCCTCGGCTTCCTTTGAACAAGCCTCTTCAGGCAGCCAGATCCCCTTTGATCCC
TATGCCACCGACAGTGATGAGCATCTTGAAGTCTTATTAAATTCCCAGAGCCCCCTAGGAAAGATGAGTG
ATGTCACCCTTCTAAAAATTGGGAGCGAAGAGCCTCACTTTGATGGGATAATGGATGGATTCTCTGGGAA
GGCTGCAGAAGACCTCTTCAATGCACATGAGATCTTGCCAGGCCCCCTCTCTCCAATGCAGACACAGTTT
TCACCCTCTTCTGTGGACAGCAATGGGCTGCAGTTAAGCTTCACTGAATCTCCCTGGGAAACCATGGAGT
GGCTGGACCTCACTCCGCCAAATTCCACACCAGGCTTTAGCGCCCTCACCACCAGCAGCCCCAGCATCTT
CAACATCGATTTCCTGGATGTCACTGATCTCAATTTGAATTCTTCCATGGACCTTCACTTGCAGCAGTGG
TAGAACCCAGCTTTCTTGTACAAAGTGGTTGATCTAGAGGGCCCGCGGTTCGAAGGTAAGCCTATCCCTA
ACCCTCTCCTCGGTCTCGATTCTACGCGTACCGGTCATCATCACCATCACCATTGAGTTTAAACCCGCTG
ATCAGCCTCAATTCGATATCAAGCTTATCGATAATCAACCTCTGGATTACAAAATTTGTGAAAGATTGAC
TGGTATTCTTAACTATGTTGCTCCTTTTACGCTATGTGGATACGCTGCTTTAATGCCTTTGTATCATGCT
ATTGCTTCCCGTATGGCTTTCATTTTCTCCTCCTTGTATAAATCCTGGTTGCTGTCTCTTTATGAGGAGT
TGTGGCCCGTTGTCAGGCAACGTGGCGTGGTGTGCACTGTGTTTGCTGACGCAACCCCCACTGGTTGGGG
CATTGCCACCACCTGTCAGCTCCTTTCCGGGACTTTCGCTTTCCCCCTCCCTATTGCCACGGCGGAACTC
ATCGCCGCCTGCCTTGCCCGCTGCTGGACAGGGGCTCGGCTGTTGGGCACTGACAATTCCGTGGTGTTGT
CGGGGAAATCATCGTCCTTTCCTTGGCTGCTCGCCTGTGTTGCCACCTGGATTCTGCGCGGGACGTCCTT
CTGCTACGTCCCTTCGGCCCTCAATCCAGCGGACCTTCCTTCCCGCGGCCTGCTGCCGGCTCTGCGGCCT
CTTCCGCGTCTTCGCCTTCGCCCTCAGACGAGTCGGATCTCCCTTTGGGCCGCCTCCCCGCATCGATACC
GTCGACCTCGAGACCTAGAAAAACATGGAGCAATCACAAGTAGCAATACAGCAGCTACCAATGCTGATTG
TGCCTGGCTAGAAGCACAAGAGGAGGAGGAGGTGGGTTTTCCAGTCACACCTCAGGTACCTTTAAGACCA
ATGACTTACAAGGCAGCTGTAGATCTTAGCCACTTTTTAAAAGAAAAGGGGGGACTGGAAGGGCTAATTC
ACTCCCAACGAAGACAAGATATCCTTGATCTGTGGATCTACCACACACAAGGCTACTTCCCTGATTGGCA
GAACTACACACCAGGGCCAGGGATCAGATATCCACTGACCTTTGGATGGTGCTACAAGCTAGTACCAGTT
GAGCAAGAGAAGGTAGAAGAAGCCAATGAAGGAGAGAACACCCGCTTGTTACACCCTGTGAGCCTGCATG
GGATGGATGACCCGGAGAGAGAAGTATTAGAGTGGAGGTTTGACAGCCGCCTAGCATTTCATCACATGGC
CCGAGAGCTGCATCCGGACTGTACTGGGTCTCTCTGGTTAGACCAGATCTGAGCCTGGGAGCTCTCTGGC
TAACTAGGGAACCCACTGCTTAAGCCTCAATAAAGCTTGCCTTGAGTGCTTCAAGTAGTGTGTGCCCGTC
TGTTGTGTGACTCTGGTAACTAGAGATCCCTCAGACCCTTTTAGTCAGTGTGGAAAATCTCTAGCAGGGC
CCGTTTAAACCCGCTGATCAGCCTCGACTGTGCCTTCTAGTTGCCAGCCATCTGTTGTTTGCCCCTCCCC
CGTGCCTTCCTTGACCCTGGAAGGTGCCACTCCCACTGTCCTTTCCTAATAAAATGAGGAAATTGCATCG
CATTGTCTGAGTAGGTGTCATTCTATTCTGGGGGGTGGGGTGGGGCAGGACAGCAAGGGGGAGGATTGGG
AAGACAATAGCAGGCATGCTGGGGATGCGGTGGGCTCTATGGCTTCTGAGGCGGAAAGAACCAGCTGGGG
CTCTAGGGGGTATCCCC
[124 nt withheld, positions 7858-7981]
C
[91 nt withheld, positions 7983-8073]
A
[49 nt withheld, positions 8075-8123]
CCTTTGACGTTGGAGTCCACGTTCTTT
[37 nt withheld, positions 8151-8187]
ACCCTATCTCGGTCTATTCTTTTGATTTATAAGGGATTTTGCCGATTTCGGCCTATTGGTTAAAAAATGA
GCTGATTTAACAAAAATTTAACGCGAATTAATTCTGTGGAATGTGTGTCAGTTAGGGTGTGGAAAGTCCC
CAGGCTCCCCAGCAGGCAGAAGTATGCAAAGCATGCATCTCAATTAGTCAGCAACCAGGTGTGGAAAGTC
CCCAGGCTCCCCAGCAGGCAGAAGTATGCAAAGCATGCATCTCAATTAGTCAGCAACCATAGTCCCGCCC
CTAACTCCGCCCATCCCGCCCCTAACTCCGCCCAGTTCCGCCCATTCTCCGCCCCATGGCTGACTAATTT
TTTTTATTTATGCAGAGGCCGAGGCCGCCTCTGCCTCTGAGCTATTCCAGAAGTAGTGAGGAGGCTTTTT
TGGAGGCCTAGGCTTTTGCAAAAAGCTCCCGGGAGCTTGTATATCCATTTTCGGATCTGATCAGCACGTG
TTGACAATTAATCATCGGCATAGTATATCGGCATAGTATAATACGACAAGGTGAGGAACTAAACCATGGC
CAAGTTGACCAGTGCCGTTCCGGTGCTCACCGCGCGCGACGTCGCCGGAGCGGTCGAGTTCTGGACCGAC
CGGCTCGGGTTCTCCCGGGACTTCGTGGAGGACGACTTCGCCGGTGTGGTCCGGGACGACGTGACCCTGT
TCATCAGCGCGGTCCAGGACCAGGTGGTGCCGGACAACACCCTGGCCTGGGTGTGGGTGCGCGGCCTGGA
CGAGCTGTACGCCGAGTGGTCGGAGGTCGTGTCCACGAACTTCCGGGACGCCTCCGGGCCGGCCATGACC
GAGATCGGCGAGCAGCCGTGGGGGCGGGAGTTCGCCCTGCGCGACCCGGCCGGCAACTGCGTGCACTTCG
TGGCCGAGGAGCAGGACTGACACGTGCTACGAGATTTCGATTCCACCGCCGCCTTCTATGAAAGGTTGGG
CTTCGGAATCGTTTTCCGGGACGCCGGCTGGATGATCCTCCAGCGCGGGGATCTCATGCTGGAGTTCTTC
GCCCACCCCAACTTGTTTATTGCAGCTTATAATGGTTACAAATAAAGCAATAGCATCACAAATTTCACAA
ATAAAGCATTTTTTTCACTGCATTCTAGTTGTGGTTTGTCCAAACTCATCAATGTATCTTATCATGTCTG
TATACCGTCGACCTCTAGCTAGAGCTTGGCGTAATCATGGTCATAGCTGTTTCCTGTGTGAAATTGTTAT
CCGCTCACAATTCCACACAACATACGAGCCGGAAGCATAAAGTGTAAAGCCTGGGGTGCCTAATGAGTGA
GCTAACTCACATTAATTGCGTTGCGCTCACTGCCCGCTTTCCAGTCGGGAAACCTGTCGTGCCAGCTGCA
TTAATGAATCGGCCAACGCGCGGGGAGAGGCGGTTTGCGTATTGGGCGCTCTTCCGCTTCCTCGCTCACT
GACTCGCTGCGCTCGGTCGTTCGGCTGCGGCGAGCGGTATCAGCTCACTCAAAGGCGGTAATACGGTTAT
CCACAGAATCAGGGGATAACGCAGGAAAGAACATGTGAGCAAAAGGCCAGCAAAAGGCCAGGAACCGTAA
AAAGGCCGCGTTGCTGGCGTTTTTCCATAGGCTCCGCCCCCCTGACGAGCATCACAAAAATCGACGCTCA
AGTCAGAGGTGGCGAAACCCGACAGGACTATAAAGATACCAGGCGTTTCCCCCTGGAAGCTCCCTCGTGC
GCTCTCCTGTTCCGACCCTGCCGCTTACCGGATACCTGTCCGCCTTTCTCCCTTCGGGAAGCGTGGCGCT
TTCTCATAGCTCACGCTGTAGGTATCTCAGTTCGGTGTAGGTCGTTCGCTCCAAGCTGGGCTGTGTGCAC
GAACCCCCCGTTCAGCCCGACCGCTGCGCCTTATCCGGTAACTATCGTCTTGAGTCCAACCCGGTAAGAC
ACGACTTATCGCCACTGGCAGCAGCCACTGGTAACAGGATTAGCAGAGCGAGGTATGTAGGCGGTGCTAC
AGAGTTCTTGAAGTGGTGGCCTAACTACGGCTACACTAGAAGAACAGTATTTGGTATCTGCGCTCTGCTG
AAGCCAGTTACCTTCGGAAAAAGAGTTGGTAGCTCTTGATCCGGCAAACAAACCACCGCTGGTAGCGGTG
GTTTTTTTGTTTGCAAGCAGCAGATTACGCGCAGAAAAAAAGGATCTCAAGAAGATCCTTTGATCTTTTC
TACGGGGTCTGACGCTCAGTGGAACGAAAACTCACGTTAAGGGATTTTGGTCATGAGATTATCAAAAAGG
ATCTTCACCTAGATCCTTTTAAATTAAAAATGAAGTTTTAAATCAATCTAAAGTATATATGAGTAAACTT
GGTCTGACAGTTACCAATGCTTAATCAGTGAGGCACCTATCTCAGCGATCTGTCTATTTCGTTCATCCAT
AGTTGCCTGACTCCCCGTCGTGTAGATAACTACGATACGGGAGGGCTTACCATCTGGCCCCAGTGCTGCA
ATGATACCGCGAGACCCACGCTCACCGGCTCCAGATTTATCAGCAATAAACCAGCCAGCCGGAAGGGCCG
AGCGCAGAAGTGGTCCTGCAACTTTATCCGCCTCCATCCAGTCTATTAATTGTTGCCGGGAAGCTAGAGT
AAGTAGTTCGCCAGTTAATAGTTTGCGCAACGTTGTTGCCATTGCTACAGGCATCGTGGTGTCACGCTCG
TCGTTTGGTATGGCTTCATTCAGCTCCGGTTCCCAACGATCAAGGCGAGTTACATGATCCCCCATGTTGT
GCAAAAAAGCGGTTAGCTCCTTCGGTCCTCCGATCGTTGTCAGAAGTAAGTTGGCCGCAGTGTTATCACT
CATGGTTATGGCAGCACTGCATAATTCTCTTACTGTCATGCCATCCGTAAGATGCTTTTCTGTGACTGGT
GAGTACTCAACCAAGTCATTCTGAGAATAGTGTATGCGGCGACCGAGTTGCTCTTGCCCGGCGTCAATAC
GGGATAATACCGCGCCACATAGCAGAACTTTAAAAGTGCTCATCATTGGAAAACGTTCTTCGGGGCGAAA
ACTCTCAAGGATCTTACCGCTGTTGAGATCCAGTTCGATGTAACCCACTCGTGCACCCAACTGATCTTCA
GCATCTTTTACTTTCACCAGCGTTTCTGGGTGAGCAAAAACAGGAAGGCAAAATGCCGCAAAAAAGGGAA
TAAGGGCGACACGGAAATGTTGAATACTCATACTCTTCCTTTTTCAATATTATTGAAGCATTTATCAGGG
TTATTGTCTCATGAGCGGATACATATTTGAATGTATTTAGAAAAATAAACAAATAGGGGTTCCGCGCACA
TTTCCCCGAAAAGTGCCACCTG
